Addgene plasmid #84148: pFGC5941-PacI-ath-STTM781
Purpose: target miRNA781 for destruction in Arabidopsis thaliana
Depositing lab: Guiliang Tang. Depositing organization: Michigan Technological University. Publication: Construction of short tandem target mimic (STTM) to block the functions of plant and animal microRNAs. Tang G, Yan J, Gu Y, Qiao M, Fan R, Mao Y, Tang X. Methods. 2012 Oct;58(2):118-25. doi: 10.1016/j.ymeth.2012.10.006. Epub 2012 Oct 23. PubMed 23098881.
Backbone
  Vector backbone: pFGC5941-PacI
  Backbone manufacturer: Guiliang Tang (Addgene plasmid # 44182)
  Backbone size w/o insert (bp): 8608
  Vector type: Plant Expression
  Selectable markers: Basta
Growth in bacteria
  Bacterial resistance: Chloramphenicol and Kanamycin, 25 & 50 μg/mL
  Growth temperature: 37°C
  Growth strain: DH5alpha
  Copy number: High Copy
Gene/Insert
  Gene/Insert name: STTM781
  Species: A. thaliana (mustard weed)
  Insert size (bp): 2846
  Promoter: 2x35S
  Cloning method: Restriction Enzyme; 5′ cloning site PacI (not destroyed); 3′ cloning site PacI (not destroyed)
  Sequencing primers: 5′ CACTATCCTTCGCAAGACCCTTCC; 3′ CAACACATGAGCGAAACCCTATAA
Terms and licenses: Academic/Nonprofit Terms; Industry Terms: Not Available to Industry
Depositor comments: The insert within this plasmid contains a 2x35S promoter, STTM, T35S and CmR.
How to cite: pFGC5941-PacI-ath-STTM781 was a gift from Guiliang Tang (Addgene plasmid # 84148 ; http://n2t.net/addgene:84148 ; RRID:Addgene_84148)
