[The description below was written by a language model from this plasmid's Addgene catalogue record and pLannotate feature annotations shown in this document.]
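Description:
pFGC5941-PacI-ath-STTM781 is a plant expression binary vector for Agrobacterium-mediated transformation of Arabidopsis thaliana, designed to knock down miRNA781 with a short tandem target mimic (STTM). It is built on the pFGC5941-PacI backbone, which carries nopaline-type left and right T-DNA border repeats. Outside the T-DNA, a high-copy ColE1/pUC-type origin with the pBR322 bom region supports propagation in E. coli, while the pVS1 oriV, RepA and StaA functions provide replication and stable maintenance in Agrobacterium. A kanamycin resistance gene on the backbone supplies bacterial selection.

The insert, cloned as a PacI fragment of about 2.8 kb, is described by the depositor as containing a 2x35S promoter, the STTM, a 35S terminator and a chloramphenicol resistance gene. The feature table agrees with this: a partial CaMV 35S promoter copy followed by a full one drives a short unannotated region (presumably the STTM module, which the annotation does not label), followed by the CaMV poly(A) signal. Downstream lie the chloramphenicol acetyltransferase gene with bacterial promoter elements, fragments of a ColE1-type origin, and T7 and SP6 promoters, probably remnants of the intermediate cloning vector. The extra CmR marker allows dual chloramphenicol and kanamycin selection for plasmids that have acquired the insert. Also within the T-DNA is a bar gene under the mannopine synthase promoter and terminator, conferring Basta (phosphinothricin) resistance for selecting transgenic plants, along with a residual OCS terminator and lacZα/MCS fragments from the parental vector.

An STTM transcript generally carries two imperfect miRNA binding sites joined by a spacer. It sequesters the target miRNA and triggers its degradation, so the construct serves loss-of-function studies of miR781.
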