Features (pLannotate 1.2.2; 27 found; start..end, strand, type, name):
    156..501     +  promoter       CaMV 35S promoter: strong constitutive promoter from cauliflower mosaic virus
    453..499     +  promoter       minimal CaMV 35S promoter: minimal 35S promoter from cauliflower mosaic virus
    662..838     +  polyA_signal   CaMV poly(A) signal: cauliflower mosaic virus polyadenylation signal
   1400..1418    -  promoter       SP6 promoter: promoter for bacteriophage SP6 RNA polymerase
   1483..2142    -  CDS            CmR: chloramphenicol acetyltransferase; cat; confers resistance to chloramphenicol
   2143..2179    -  promoter       cat promoter (fragment): promoter of the E. coli cat gene encoding chloramphenicol acetyltransferase
   2179..2207    -  promoter       tet promoter: E. coli promoter for tetracycline efflux protein gene
   2269..2437    -  rep_origin     ori (fragment): high-copy-number ColE1/pMB1/pBR322/pUC origin of replication
   2482..2862    +  promoter       MAS promoter: mannopine synthase promoter (Velten et al., 1984)
   2868..3416    +  CDS            bar: PAT_STRHY - Experimental evidence at protein level: Swiss-Prot protein existence level 1. Inactivates phosphinothricin (PPT) by transfer of an acetyl group from acetyl CoA. Can also acetylate demethylphosphinothricin but not PTT or glutamate. This enzyme is an effector of phosphinothricin tripeptide (PTT or bialaphos) resistance. From Streptomyces hygroscopicus. Introduced by genetic manipulation and expressed in glufosinate-tolerant maize by Dekalb Genetics.
   3429..3681    +  terminator     MAS terminator: mannopine synthase terminator
   3767..3791    -  misc_feature   LB T-DNA repeat: left border repeat from nopaline C58 T-DNA
   4216..5010    +  CDS            KanR: aminoglycoside phosphotransferase; aphA-3; confers resistance to kanamycin
   5097..5685    +  rep_origin     ori: high-copy-number ColE1/pMB1/pBR322/pUC origin of replication
   5871..6011    -  misc_feature   bom: basis of mobility region from pBR322
   6113..6152    -  CDS            rop (fragment): Rop protein, which maintains plasmids at low copy number; rop
   6354..6548    -  rep_origin     pVS1 oriV: origin of replication for the Pseudomonas plasmid pVS1 (Heeb et al., 2000)
   6614..7687    -  CDS            pVS1 RepA: replication protein from the Pseudomonas plasmid pVS1 (Heeb et al., 2000)
   8116..8745    -  CDS            pVS1 StaA: stability protein from the Pseudomonas plasmid pVS1 (Heeb et al., 2000)
   9305..9706    -  CDS            Y4CG_SINFN (fragment): Protein inferred from homology: Swiss-Prot protein existence level 3. From Sinorhizobium fredii (strain NBRC 101917 / NGR234).
  10046..10070   -  misc_feature   RB T-DNA repeat: right border repeat from nopaline C58 T-DNA
  10136..10290   -  CDS            lacZα (fragment): LacZα fragment of β-galactosidase; lacZ fragment
  10293..10313   -  misc_feature   MCS (fragment): pUC18/19 multiple cloning site
  10314..11021   -  terminator     OCS terminator: octopine synthase terminator
  11054..11095   -  rep_origin     ori (fragment): high-copy-number ColE1/pMB1/pBR322/pUC origin of replication
  11200..11218   +  promoter       T7 promoter: promoter for bacteriophage T7 RNA polymerase
  11287..105     +  promoter       CaMV 35S promoter (fragment) (across the origin): strong constitutive promoter from cauliflower mosaic virus
>Addgene plasmid #84148 | pFGC5941-PacI-ath-STTM781 | addgene full sequence | sequence record 167601 | Addgene NGS Result
CCCACGAGGAGCATCGTGGGAAAAGAAGACGTTCCAACCACGTCTTCAAAGCAAGTGGATTGATGTGACA
TCTCCACTGACGTAAGGGATGACGCACAATCCCACCCCTACTCCAAAAATGTCAAAGATACTGTCTCAGA
AGACCAAAGGGCTATTGAGACTTTTCAACAAAGGGTAATTTCGGGAAACCTCCTCGGATTCCATTGCCCA
GCTATCTGTCACCTCATCGAAAGGACAGTAGAAAAGGAAGGTGGCTCCTACAAATGCCATCATTGCGATA
AAGGAAAGGCTATCATTCAAGATGCCTCTGCCGACAGTGGTCCCAAAGATGGACCCCCACCCACGAGGAG
CATCGTGGAAAAAGAAGACGTTCCAACCACGTCTTCAAAGCAAGTGGATTGATGTGACATCTCCACTGAC
ATAAGGGATGACGCACAACCCCACTATCCTTCGCAAGACCCTTCCTCTATATAAGGAAGTTCATTTCATT
TGGAGAGGACAGCCCAAGCTTTAAGTATCCAGCTAAAAACTCTAAGTTGTTGTTGTTATGGTCTAATTTA
AATATGGTCTAAAGAAGAAGAATTAAGTATCCAGCTAAAAACTCTAAGAATTCGGTACGCTGAAATCACC
AGTCTCTCTCTACAAATCTATCTCTCTCTATTTTCTCCATAAATAATGTGTGAGTAGTTTCCCGATAAGG
GAAATTAGGGTTCTTATAGGGTTTCGCTCATGTGTTGAGCATATAAGAAACCCTTAGTATGTATTTGTAT
TTGTAAAATACTTCTATCAATAAAATTTCTAATTCCTAAAACCAAAATCCAGTACTAAAATCCAGATCTC
CTAAAGTCCCTATAGATCTTTGTCGTGAATATAAACTAGACACGAGACGACTAGACCTGGAGCCCAGACG
CCGTTCGAAGCTAGAAGTACCGCTTAGGCAGGAGGCCGTTAGGGAAAAGATGCTAAGGCAGGGTTGGTTA
CGTTGACTCCCCCGTAGGTTTGGTTTAAATATGATGAAGTGGACGGAAGGAAGGAGGAAGACAAGGAAGG
ATAAGGTTGCAGGCCCTGTGCAAGGTAAGAAGATGGAAATTTGATAGAGGTACGCTACTATACTTATACT
ATACGCTAGGGGAATGATTGTATTTATACCCTATACCCCCTAATAACCCCTTATCAATTTAAGAAATAAT
CCGCATAAGCCCCCGCTTAAAAATTGGTATCAGAGCCATGAATAGGTCTATGACCAAAACTCAAGAGGAT
AAAACCTCACCAAAATACGAAAGAGTCCTTAACTCTAAAGATAAAAGATCTTTCAAGATCAAAACTAGTT
CCCTCACACCGGTGACGGGGATCGCATGCGACCTCTAGACCATCACATTGGAGCTTCAGCTGCTCGAGTT
CTATAGTGTCACCTAAATCGTATGTGTATGACACATAAGGTTATGTATTAATTGTAGCCGCGTTCTTACG
TCGACGTACCAATTACGCCCCGCCCTGTCACTCATCGCAGTACTGTTGTAATTCATTAAGCATTCTGCCG
ACATGGAAGCCATCACAAACGGCATGATGAACCTGAATCGCCAGCGGCATCAGCACCTTGTCGCCTTGCG
TATAATATTTGCCCATGGTGAAAACGGGGGCGAAGAAGTTGTCCATATTGGCCACGTTTAAATCAAAACT
GGTGAAACTCACCCAGGGATTGGCTGAGACGAAAAACATATTCTCAATAAACCCTTTAGGGAAATAGGCC
AGGTTTTCACCGTAACACGCCACATCTTGCGAATATATGTGTAGAAACTGCCGGAAATCGTCGTGGTATT
CACTCCAGAGCGATGAAAACGTTTCAGTTTGCTCATGGAAAACGGTGTAACAAGGGTGAACACTATCCCA
TATTACCAGCTCACCGTCTTTCATTGCCATACGGAACTCCGGATGAGCATTCATCAGGCGGGCAAGAATG
TGAATAAAGGCCGGATAAAACTTGTGCTTATTTTTCTTTACGGTCTTTAAAAAGGCCGTAATATCCAGCT
GAACGGTCTGGTTATAGGTACATTGAGCAACTGACTGAAATGCCTCAAAATGTTCTTTACGATGCCATTG
GGATATATCAACGGTGGTATATCCAGTGATTTCTTTCTCCATTTTAGCTTCCTTAGCTCCTGAAAATCTC
GATAACTCATTAAAGCTTATCGATGATAAGCTGTCAAACATGAGAATTTAGCCCGCCTAATGAGCGGGCT
TTTTGTTGTGATCCGCGTTGCTGGCGTTTTTCCATAGGCTCCGCCCCCCTGACGAGCATCACAAAAATCG
ACGCTCAAGTCAGAGGTGGCGAAACCCGACAGGACTATAAAGATACCAGGCGTTTCCCCCCTGGAAGCTC
CCTCGTGCGCTCTCCTGTTCCGACCCTGCCGCTTACCGGATACCTGTCCGCCTTTCTTAATTAACTCTCT
AGACTCACCTAGGATCCATGAATTCTGAGATTTTTCAAATCAGTGCGCAAGACGTGACGTAAGTATCCGA
GTCAGTTTTTATTTTTCTACTAATTTGGTCGTTTATTTCGGCGTGTAGGACATGGCAACCGGGCCTGAAT
TTCGCGGGTATTCTGTTTCTATTCCAACTTTTTCTTGATCCGCAGCCATTAACGACTTTTGAATAGATAC
GCTGACACGCCAAGCCTCGCTAGTCAAAAGTGTACCAAACAACGCTTTACAGCAAGAACGGAATGCGCGT
GACGCTCGCGGTGACGCCATTTCGCCTTTTCAGAAATGGATAAATAGCCTTGCTTCCTATTATATCTTCC
CAAATTACCAATACATTACACTAGCATCTGAATTTCATAACCAATCTCGATACACCAAATCGAATCGATG
AGCCCAGAACGACGCCCGGCCGACATCCGCCGTGCCACCGAGGCGGACATGCCGGCGGTCTGCACCATCG
TCAACCACTACATCGAGACAAGCACGGTCAACTTCCGTACCGAGCCGCAGGAACCGCAGGAGTGGACGGA
CGACCTCGTCCGTCTGCGGGAGCGCTATCCCTGGCTCGTCGCCGAGGTGGACGGCGAGGTCGCCGGCATC
GCCTACGCGGGCCCCTGGAAGGCACGCAACGCCTACGACTGGACGGCCGAGTCGACCGTGTACGTCTCCC
CCCGCCACCAGCGGACGGGACTGGGCTCCACGCTCTACACCCACCTGCTGAAGTCCCTGGAGGCACAGGG
CTTCAAGAGCGTGGTCGCTGTCATCGGGCTGCCCAACGACCCGAGCGTGCGCATGCACGAGGCGCTCGGA
TATGCCCCCCGCGGCATGCTGCGGGCGGCCGGCTTCAAGCACGGGAACTGGCATGACGTGGGTTTCTGGC
AGCTGGACTTCAGCCTGCCGGTACCGCCCCGTCCGGTCCTGCCCGTCACCGAGATTTGACTGCAGAATCT
TGGACTCCCATGTTGGCAAAGGCAACCAAACAAACAATGAATGATCCGCTCCTGCATATGGGGCGGTTTG
AGTATTTCAACTGCCATTTGGGCTGAATTGAAGACATGCTCCTGTCAGAAATTCCGTGATCTTACTCAAT
ATTCAGTAATCTCGGCCAATATCCTAAATGTGCGTGGCTTTATCTGTCTTTGTATTGTTTCATCAATTCA
TGTAACGTTTGCTTTTCTTATGAATTTTCAAATAAATTATCAGATCCGAGCTCGAATTAATTCGGCGTTA
ATTCAGTACATTAAAAACGTCCGCAATGTGTTATTAAGTTGTCTAAGCGTCAATTTGTTTACACCACAAT
ATATCCTGCCACCAGCCAGCCAACAGCTCCCCGACCGGCAGCTCGGCACAAAATCACCACTCGATACAGG
CAGCCCATCAGTCCGGGACGGCGTCAGCGGGAGAGCCGTTGTAAGGCGGCAGACTTTGCTCATGTTACCG
ATGCTATTCGGAAGAACGGCAACTAAGCTGCCGGGTTTGAAACACGGATGATCTCGCGGAGGGTAGCATG
TTGATTGTAACGATGACAGAGCGTTGCTGCCTGTGATCACCGCGGTTTCAAAATCGGCTCCGTCGATACT
ATGTTATACGCCAACTTTGAAAACAACTTTGAAAAAGCTGTTTTCTGGTATTTAAGGTTTTAGAATGCAA
GGAACAGTGAATTGGAGTTCGTCTTGTTATAATTAGCTTCTTGGGGTATCTTTAAATACTGTAGAAAAGA
GGAAGGAAATAATAAATGGCTAAAATGAGAATATCACCGGAATTGAAAAAACTGATCGAAAAATACCGCT
GCGTAAAAGATACGGAAGGAATGTCTCCTGCTAAGGTATATAAGCTGGTGGGAGAAAATGAAAACCTATA
TTTAAAAATGACGGACAGCCGGTATAAAGGGACCACCTATGATGTGGAACGGGAAAAGGACATGATGCTA
TGGCTGGAAGGAAAGCTGCCTGTTCCAAAGGTCCTGCACTTTGAACGGCATGATGGCTGGAGCAATCTGC
TCATGAGTGAGGCCGATGGCGTCCTTTGCTCGGAAGAGTATGAAGATGAACAAAGCCCTGAAAAGATTAT
CGAGCTGTATGCGGAGTGCATCAGGCTCTTTCACTCCATCGACATATCGGATTGTCCCTATACGAATAGC
TTAGACAGCCGCTTAGCCGAATTGGATTACTTACTGAATAACGATCTGGCCGATGTGGATTGCGAAAACT
GGGAAGAAGACACTCCATTTAAAGATCCGCGCGAGCTGTATGATTTTTTAAAGACGGAAAAGCCCGAAGA
GGAACTTGTCTTTTCCCACGGCGACCTGGGAGACAGCAACATCTTTGTGAAAGATGGCAAAGTAAGTGGC
TTTATTGATCTTGGGAGAAGCGGCAGGGCGGACAAGTGGTATGACATTGCCTTCTGCGTCCGGTCGATCA
GGGAGGATATCGGGGAAGAACAGTATGTCGAGCTATTTTTTGACTTACTGGGGATCAAGCCTGATTGGGA
GAAAATAAAATATTATATTTTACTGGATGAATTGTTTTAGTACCTAGAATGCATGACCAAAATCCCTTAA
CGTGAGTTTTCGTTCCACTGAGCGTCAGACCCCGTAGAAAAGATCAAAGGATCTTCTTGAGATCCTTTTT
TTCTGCGCGTAATCTGCTGCTTGCAAACAAAAAAACCACCGCTACCAGCGGTGGTTTGTTTGCCGGATCA
AGAGCTACCAACTCTTTTTCCGAAGGTAACTGGCTTCAGCAGAGCGCAGATACCAAATACTGTCCTTCTA
GTGTAGCCGTAGTTAGGCCACCACTTCAAGAACTCTGTAGCACCGCCTACATACCTCGCTCTGCTAATCC
TGTTACCAGTGGCTGCTGCCAGTGGCGATAAGTCGTGTCTTACCGGGTTGGACTCAAGACGATAGTTACC
GGATAAGGCGCAGCGGTCGGGCTGAACGGGGGGTTCGTGCACACAGCCCAGCTTGGAGCGAACGACCTAC
ACCGAACTGAGATACCTACAGCGTGAGCTATGAGAAAGCGCCACGCTTCCCGAAGGGAGAAAGGCGGACA
GGTATCCGGTAAGCGGCAGGGTCGGAACAGGAGAGCGCACGAGGGAGCTTCCAGGGGGAAACGCCTGGTA
TCTTTATAGTCCTGTCGGGTTTCGCCACCTCTGACTTGAGCGTCGATTTTTGTGATGCTCGTCAGGGGGG
CGGAGCCTATGGAAAAACGCCAGCAACGCGGCCTTTTTACGGTTCCTGGCCTTTTGCTGGCCTTTTGCTC
ACATGTTCTTTCCTGCGTTATCCCCTGATTCTGTGGATAACCGTATTACCGCCTTTGAGTGAGCTGATAC
CGCTCGCCGCAGCCGAACGACCGAGCGCAGCGAGTCAGTGAGCGAGGAAGCGGAAGAGCGCCTGATGCGG
TATTTTCTCCTTACGCATCTGTGCGGTATTTCACACCGCATATGGTGCACTCTCAGTACAATCTGCTCTG
ATGCCGCATAGTTAAGCCAGTATACACTCCGCTATCGCTACGTGACTGGGTCATGGCTGCGCCCCGACAC
CCGCCAACACCCGCTGACGCGCCCTGACGGGCTTGTCTGCTCCCGGCATCCGCTTACAGACAAGCTGTGA
CCGTCTCCGGGAGCTGCATGTGTCAGAGGTTTTCACCGTCATCACCGAAACGCGCGAGGCAGGGTGCCTT
GATGTGGGCGCCGGCGGTCGAGTGGCGACGGCGCGGCTTGTCCGCGCCCTGGAGATTGCCTGGCCGTAGG
CCAGCCATTTTTGAGCGGCCAGCGGCCGCGATAGGCCGACGCGAAGCGGCGGGGCGTAGGGAGCGCAGCG
ACCGAAGGGTAGGCGCTTTTTGCAGCTCTTCGGCTGTGCGCTGGCCAGACAGTTATGCACAGGCCAGGCG
GGTTTTAAGAGTTTTAATAAGTTTTAAAGAGTTTTAGGCGGAAAAATCGCCTTTTTTCTCTTTTATATCA
GTCACTTACATGTGTGACCGGTTCCCAATGTACGGCTTTGGGTTCCCAATGTACGGGTTCCGGTTCCCAA
TGTACGGCTTTGGGTTCCCAATGTACGTGCTATCCACAGGAAAGAGACCTTTTCGACCTTTTTCCCCTGC
TAGGGCAATTTGCCCTAGCATCTGCTCCGTACATTAGGAACCGGCGGATGCTTCGCCCTCGATCAGGTTG
CGGTAGCGCATGACTAGGATCGGGCCAGCCTGCCCCGCCTCCTCCTTCAAATCGTACTCCGGCAGGTCAT
TTGACCCGATCAGCTTGCGCACGGTGAAACAGAACTTCTTGAACTCTCCGGCGCTGCCACTGCGTTCGTA
GATCGTCTTGAACAACCATCTGGCTTCTGCCTTGCCTGCGGCGCGGCGTGCCAGGCGGTAGAGAAAACGG
CCGATGCCGGGATCGATCAAAAAGTAATCGGGGTGAACCGTCAGCACGTCCGGGTTCTTGCCTTCTGTGA
TCTCGCGGTACATCCAATCAGCTAGCTCGATCTCGATGTACTCCGGCCGCCCGGTTTCGCTCTTTACGAT
CTTGTAGCGGCTAATCAAGGCTTCACCCTCGGATACCGTCACCAGGCGGCCGTTCTTGGCCTTCTTCGTA
CGCTGCATGGCAACGTGCGTGGTGTTTAACCGAATGCAGGTTTCTACCAGGTCGTCTTTCTGCTTTCCGC
CATCGGCTCGCCGGCAGAACTTGAGTACGTCCGCAACGTGTGGACGGAACACGCGGCCGGGCTTGTCTCC
CTTCCCTTCCCGGTATCGGTTCATGGATTCGGTTAGATGGGAAACCGCCATCAGTACCAGGTCGTAATCC
CACACACTGGCCATGCCGGCCGGCCCTGCGGAAACCTCTACGTGCCCGTCTGGAAGCTCGTAGCGGATCA
CCTCGCCAGCTCGTCGGTCACGCTTCGACAGACGGAAAACGGCCACGTCCATGATGCTGCGACTATCGCG
GGTGCCCACGTCATAGAGCATCGGAACGAAAAAATCTGGTTGCTCGTCGCCCTTGGGCGGCTTCCTAATC
GACGGCGCACCGGCTGCCGGCGGTTGCCGGGATTCTTTGCGGATTCGATCAGCGGCCGCTTGCCACGATT
CACCGGGGCGTGCTTCTGCCTCGATGCGTTGCCGCTGGGCGGCCTGCGCGGCCTTCAACTTCTCCACCAG
GTCATCACCCAGCGCCGCGCCGATTTGTACCGGGCCGGATGGTTTGCGACCGCTCACGCCGATTCCTCGG
GCTTGGGGGTTCCAGTGCCATTGCAGGGCCGGCAGGCAACCCAGCCGCTTACGCCTGGCCAACCGCCCGT
TCCTCCACACATGGGGCATTCCACGGCGTCGGTGCCTGGTTGTTCTTGATTTTCCATGCCGCCTCCTTTA
GCCGCTAAAATTCATCTACTCATTTATTCATTTGCTCATTTACTCTGGTAGCTGCGCGATGTATTCAGAT
AGCAGCTCGGTAATGGTCTTGCCTTGGCGTACCGCGTACATCTTCAGCTTGGTGTGATCCTCCGCCGGCA
ACTGAAAGTTGACCCGCTTCATGGCTGGCGTGTCTGCCAGGCTGGCCAACGTTGCAGCCTTGCTGCTGCG
TGCGCTCGGACGGCCGGCACTTAGCGTGTTTGTGCTTTTGCTCATTTTCTCTTTACCTCATTAACTCAAA
TGAGTTTTGATTTAATTTCAGCGGCCAGCGCCTGGACCTCGCGGGCAGCGTCGCCCTCGGGTTCTGATTC
AAGAACGGTTGTGCCGGCGGCGGCAGTGCCTGGGTAGCTCACGCGCTGCGTGATACGGGACTCAAGAATG
GGCAGCTCGTACCCGGCCAGCGCCTCGGCAACCTCACCGCCGATGCGCGTGCCTTTGATCGCCCGCGACA
CGACAAAGGCCGCTTGTAGCCTTCCATCCGTGACCTCAATGCGCTGCTTAACCAGCTCCACCAGGTCGGC
GGTGGCCCATATGTCGTAAGGGCTTGGCTGCACCGGAATCAGCACGAAGTCGGCTGCCTTGATCGCGGAC
ACAGCCAAGTCCGCCGCCTGGGGCGCTCCGTCGATCACTACGAAGTCGCGCCGGCCGATGGCCTTCACGT
CGCGGTCAATCGTCGGGCGGTCGATGCCGACAACGGTTAGCGGTTGATCTTCCCGCACGGCCGCCCAATC
GCGGGCACTGCCCTGGGGATCGGAATCGACTAACAGAACATCGGCCCCGGCGAGTTGCAGGGCGCGGGCT
AGATGGGTTGCGATGGTCGTCTTGCCTGACCCGCCTTTCTGGTTAAGTACAGCGATAACCTTCATGCGTT
CCCCTTGCGTATTTGTTTATTTACTCATCGCATCATATACGCAGCGACCGCATGACGCAAGCTGTTTTAC
TCAAATACACATCACCTTTTTAGACGGCGGCGCTCGGTTTCTTCAGCGGCCAAGCTGGCCGGCCAGGCCG
CCAGCTTGGCATCAGACAAACCGGCCAGGATTTCATGCAGCCGCACGGTTGAGACGTGCGCGGGCGGCTC
GAACACGTACCCGGCCGCGATCATCTCCGCCTCGATCTCTTCGGTAATGAAAAACGGTTCGTCCTGGCCG
TCCTGGTGCGGTTTCATGCTTGTTCCTCTTGGCGTTCATTCTCGGCGGCCGCCAGGGCGTCGGCCTCGGT
CAATGCGTCCTCACGGAAGGCACCGCGCCGCCTGGCCTCGGTGGGCGTCACTTCCTCGCTGCGCTCAAGT
GCGCGGTACAGGGTCGAGCGATGCACGCCAAGCAGTGCAGCCGCCTCTTTCACGGTGCGGCCTTCCTGGT
CGATCAGCTCGCGGGCGTGCGCGATCTGTGCCGGGGTGAGGGTAGGGCGGGGGCCAAACTTCACGCCTCG
GGCCTTGGCGGCCTCGCGCCCGCTCCGGGTGCGGTCGATGATTAGGGAACGCTCGAACTCGGCAATGCCG
GCGAACACGGTCAACACCATGCGGCCGGCCGGCGTGGTGGTGTCGGCCCACGGCTCTGCCAGGCTACGCA
GGCCCGCGCCGGCCTCCTGGATGCGCTCGGCAATGTCCAGTAGGTCGCGGGTGCTGCGGGCCAGGCGGTC
TAGCCTGGTCACTGTCACAACGTCGCCAGGGCGTAGGTGGTCAAGCATCCTGGCCAGCTCCGGGCGGTCG
CGCCTGGTGCCGGTGATCTTCTCGGAAAACAGCTTGGTGCAGCCGGCCGCGTGCAGTTCGGCCCGTTGGT
TGGTCAAGTCCTGGTCGTCGGTGCTGACGCGGGCATAGCCCAGCAGGCCAGCGGCGGCGCTCTTGTTCAT
GGCGTAATGTCTCCGGTTCTAGTCGCAAGTATTCTACTTTATGCGACTAAAACACGCGACAAGAAAACGC
CAGGAAAAGGGCAGGGCGGCAGCCTGTCGCGTAACTTAGGACTTGTGCGACATGTCGTTTTCAGAAGACG
GCTGCACTGAACGTCAGAAGCCGACTGCACTATAGCAGCGGAGGGGTTGGATCAAAGTACTTTGATCCCG
AGGGGAACCCTGTGGTTGGCATGCACATACAAATGGACGAACGGATAAACCTTTTCACGCCCTTTTAAAT
ATCCGATTATTCTAATAAACGCTCTTTTCTCTTAGGTTTACCCGCCAATATATCCTGTCAAACACTGATA
GTTTAAACTGAAGGCGGGAAACGACAATCTGATCCAAGCTCAAGCTGCTCTAGCATTCGCCATTCAGGCT
GCGCAACTGTTGGGAAGGGCGATCGGTGCGGGCCTCTTCGCTATTACGCCAGCTGGCGAAAGGGGGATGT
GCTGCAAGGCGATTAAGTTGGGTAACGCCAGGGTTTTCCCAGTCACGACGTTGTAAAACGACGGCCAGTG
CCAAGCTTGCATGCCTGCAGGTCCTGCTGAGCCTCGACATGTTGTCGCAAAATTCGCCCTGGACCCGCCC
AACGATTTGTCGTCACTGTCAAGGTTTGACCTGCACTTCATTTGGGGCCCACATACACCAAAAAAATGCT
GCATAATTCTCGGGGCAGCAAGTCGGTTACCCGGCCGCCGTGCTGGACCGGGTTGAATGGTGCCCGTAAC
TTTCGGTAGAGCGGACGGCCAATACTCAACTTCAAGGAATCTCACCCATGCGCGCCGGCGGGGAACCGGA
GTTCCCTTCAGTGAGCGTTATTAGTTCGCCGCTCGGTGTGTCGTAGATACTAGCCCCTGGGGCACTTTTG
AAATTTGAATAAGATTTATGTAATCAGTCTTTTAGGTTTGACCGGTTCTGCCGCTTTTTTTAAAATTGGA
TTTGTAATAATAAAACGCAATTGTTTGTTATTGTGGCGCTCTATCATAGATGTCGCTATAAACCTATTCA
GCACAATATATTGTTTTCATTTTAATATTGTACATATAAGTAGTAGGGTACAATCAGTAAATTGAACGGA
GAATATTATTCATAAAAATACGATAGTAACGGGTGATATATTCATTAGAATGAACCGAAACCGGCGGTAA
GGATCTGAGCTACACATGCTCAGGTTTTTTACAACGTGCACAACAGAATTGAAAGCAAATATCATGCGAT
CATAGGCGTCTCGCATATCTCATTAAAGCAGGACTCTAGGGACTAGTCCCGGGTCTTAATTAAGTTTGCA
AGCAGCAGATTACGCGCAGAAAAAAAGGATCTCAAGGAGATCCTTTGGATCACAAAAAAAAAGCCCGCTC
ATTAGGCGGGTTAAATTCCCGGGTACTGCAGCCGATTCATTAATGCAGGTTAACCTGGCTTATCGAAATT
AATACGACTCACTATAGGGAGACCGGCAGATCTGATCCCTACTCCAAAAATGTCAAAGATACAGTCTCAG
AAGACCAAAGGGCTATTGAGACTTTTCAACAAAGGGTAATTTCGGGAAACCTCCTCGGATTCCATTGCCC
AGCTATCTGTCACTTCATCGAAAGGACAGTGGAAAAGGAAGGTGGCTCCTACAAATGCCATCATTGCGAT
AAAGGAAAGGCTATCATTCAAGATGCCTCTGCCGACAGTGGTCCCAAAGATGGACCCCCA
