>Addgene plasmid #84148 | pFGC5941-PacI-ath-STTM781 | depositor partial sequence | sequence record 160704 | STTM
TAAGTATCCAGCTAAAAACTCTAAGTTGTTGTTGTTATGGTCTAATTTAAATATGGTCTAAAGAAGAAGA
ATTAAGTATCCAGCTAAAAACTCTAA
